>Addgene plasmid #47827 | pFAB3996 | depositor full sequence | sequence record 68360 | Full Sequence
TCAGATAAAATATTTCTAGATTTCAGTGCAATTTATCTCTTCAAATGTAGCACCTGAAGTCAGCCCCATA
CGATATAAGTTGTTACTAGTGCTTGGATTCTCACCAATAAAAAACGCCCGGCGGCAACCGAGCGTTCTGA
ACAAATCCAGATGGAGTTCTGAGGTCATTACTGGATCTATCAACAGGAGTCCAAGCGAGCTCTCGAACCC
CAGAGTCCCGCTCAGAAGAACTCGTCAAGAAGGCGATAGAAGGCGATGCGCTGCGAATCGGGAGCGGCGA
TACCGTAAAGCACGAGGAAGCGGTCAGCCCATTCGCCGCCAAGCTCTTCAGCAATATCACGGGTAGCCAA
CGCTATGTCCTGATAGCGGTCCGCCACACCCAGCCGGCCACAGTCGATGAATCCAGAAAAGCGGCCATTT
TCCACCATGATATTCGGCAAGCAGGCATCGCCATGGGTCACGACGAGATCCTCGCCGTCGGGCATGCGCG
CCTTGAGCCTGGCGAACAGTTCGGCTGGCGCGAGCCCCTGATGCTCTTCGTCCAGATCATCCTGATCGAC
AAGACCGGCTTCCATCCGAGTACGTGCTCGCTCGATGCGATGTTTCGCTTGGTGGTCGAATGGGCAGGTA
GCCGGATCAAGCGTATGCAGCCGCCGCATTGCATCAGCCATGATGGATACTTTCTCGGCAGGAGCAAGGT
GAGATGACAGGAGATCCTGCCCCGGCACTTCGCCCAATAGCAGCCAGTCCCTTCCCGCTTCAGTGACAAC
GTCGAGCACAGCTGCGCAAGGAACGCCCGTCGTGGCCAGCCACGATAGCCGCGCTGCCTCGTCCTGCAGT
TCATTCAGGGCACCGGACAGGTCGGTCTTGACAAAAAGAACCGGGCGCCCCTGCGCTGACAGCCGGAACA
CGGCGGCATCAGAGCAGCCGATTGTCTGTTGTGCCCAGTCATAGCCGAATAGCCTCTCCACCCAAGCGGC
CGGAGAACCTGCGTGCAATCCATCTTGTTCAATCATGCGAAACGATCCTCATCCTGTCTCTTGATCAGAT
CATGATCCCCTGCGCCATCAGATCCTTGGCGGCAAGAAAGCCATCCAGTTTACTTTGCAGGGCTTCCCAA
CCTTACCAGAGGGCGCCCCAGCTGGCAATTCCGACGTCGAATTCAAAAGATCTTAAGTAAGTAAGAGTAT
ACGTATATCGGCTAATAACGTATTAAGGCGCTTCGGCGCCTTTTTTTATGGGGGTATTTTCATCCCAATC
CACACGTCCAACGCACAGCAAACACCACGTCGACCCTATCAGCTGCGTGCTTTCTATGAGTCGTTGCTGC
ATAACTTGACAATTAATCATCCGGCTCGTATAATGTGTGGAGGGCCCAAGTTCACTTAAAAAGGAGATCA
ACAATGAAAGCAATTTTCGTACTGAAACATCTTAATCATGCTGAGGAAAGTTTCTAATGGCGAGTAGCGA
AGACGTTATCAAAGAGTTCATGCGTTTCAAAGTTCGTATGGAAGGTTCCGTTAACGGTCACGAGTTCGAA
ATCGAAGGTGAAGGTGAAGGTCGTCCGTACGAAGGTACCCAGACCGCTAAACTGAAAGTTACCAAAGGTG
GTCCGCTGCCGTTCGCTTGGGACATCCTGTCCCCGCAGTTCCAGTACGGTTCCAAAGCTTACGTTAAACA
CCCGGCTGACATCCCGGACTACCTGAAACTGTCCTTCCCGGAAGGTTTCAAATGGGAACGTGTTATGAAC
TTCGAAGACGGTGGTGTTGTTACCGTTACCCAGGACTCCTCCCTGCAAGACGGTGAGTTCATCTACAAAG
TTAAACTGCGTGGTACCAACTTCCCGTCCGACGGTCCGGTTATGCAGAAAAAAACCATGGGTTGGGAAGC
TTCCACCGAACGTATGTACCCGGAAGACGGTGCTCTGAAAGGTGAAATCAAAATGCGTCTGAAACTGAAA
GACGGTGGTCACTACGACGCTGAAGTTAAAACCACCTACATGGCTAAAAAACCGGTTCAGCTGCCGGGTG
CTTACAAAACCGACATCAAACTGGACATCACCTCCCACAACGAAGACTACACCATCGTTGAACAGTACGA
ACGTGCTGAAGGTCGTCACTCCACCGGTGCTTAAGGATCGGTTGTCGAGTAAGGATCTCCAGGCATCAAA
TAAAACGAAAGGCTCAGTCGAAAGACTGGGCCTTTCGTTTTATCTGTTGTTTGTCGGTGAACGCTCTCTA
CTAGAGTCACACTGGCTCACCTTCGGGTGGGCCTTTCTGCGTTTATAGGATCCTAACTCGAGCCTAGGGA
TATATTCCGCTTCCTCGCTCACTGACTCGCTACGCTCGGTCGTTCGACTGCGGCGAGCGGAAATGGCTTA
CGAACGGGGCGGAGATTTCCTGGAAGATGCCAGGAAGATACTTAACAGGGAAGTGAGAGGGCCGCGGCAA
AGCCGTTTTTCCATAGGCTCCGCCCCCCTGACAAGCATCACGAAATCTGACGCTCAAATCAGTGGTGGCG
AAACCCGACAGGACTATAAAGATACCAGGCGTTTCCCCCTGGCGGCTCCCTCGTGCGCTCTCCTGTTCCT
GCCTTTCGGTTTACCGGTGTCATTCCGCTGTTATGGCCGCGTTTGTCTCATTCCACGCCTGACACTCAGT
TCCGGGTAGGCAGTTCGCTCCAAGCTGGACTGTATGCACGAACCCCCCGTTCAGTCCGACCGCTGCGCCT
TATCCGGTAACTATCGTCTTGAGTCCAACCCGGAAAGACATGCAAAAGCACCACTGGCAGCAGCCACTGG
TAATTGATTTAGAGGAGTTAGTCTTGAAGTCATGCGCCGGTTAAGGCTAAACTGAAAGGACAAGTTTTGG
TGACTGCGCTCCTCCAAGCCAGTTACCTCGGTTCAAAGAGTTGGTAGCTCAGAGAACCTTCGAAAAACCG
CCCTGCAAGGCGGTTTTTTCGTTTTCAGAGCAAGAGATTACGCGCAGACCAAAACGATCTCAAGAAGATC
ATCTTATTAA
Features (pLannotate 1.2.2; 9 found; start..end, strand, type, name):
     97..191     -  terminator     lambda t0 terminator: transcription terminator from phage lambda
    225..1016    -  CDS            neo: KKA2_KLEPN - Also known as kan, nptII. Experimental evidence at protein level: Swiss-Prot protein existence level 1. Resistance to kanamycin, neomycin, paromomycin, ribostamycin, butirosin and gentamicin B. From Klebsiella pneumoniae.
   1048..1152    -  CDS            tnpA (fragment): TN5P_ECOLX - Also known as tnp. Experimental evidence at protein level: Swiss-Prot protein existence level 1. Mediates transposition of transposon Tn5 by a 'cut and paste' mechanism. First, the monomeric transposase binds the 19 bp inverted DNA repeats flanking the transposon. Then, dimerization of the DNA- bound transposase creates a synaptic DNA complex. After nicking of the first DNA strand, excision of the transposon proceeds through a series of intermediates. The transposase then mediates the insertion of the transposon at a new site by strand transfer. The activity of the wild- type tran
   1336..1365    +  promoter       trc promoter: strong E. coli promoter; hybrid between the trp and lac UV5 promoters
   1457..2134    +  CDS            mRFP1: monomeric derivative of DsRed (Campbell et al., 2002)
   2167..2238    +  terminator     rrnB T1 terminator: transcription terminator T1 from the E. coli rrnB gene
   2254..2281    +  terminator     T7Te terminator: phage T7 early transcription terminator
   2315..2370    -  rep_origin     RSF ori (fragment): Plasmids containing the RSF 1030 origin of replication can be propagated in E. coli cells that contain additional plasmids with compatible origins.
   2458..3003    -  rep_origin     p15A ori: Plasmids containing the medium-copy-number p15A origin of replication can be propagated in E. coli cells that contain a second plasmid with the ColE1 origin.
