[The description below was written by a language model from this plasmid's Addgene catalogue record and pLannotate feature annotations shown in this document.]
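Description:
pFAB3996 is a small (about 3 kb) bacterial expression and synthetic-biology plasmid from the BIOFAB collection, built on the pFAB1781 backbone and used as a red fluorescent reporter to quantify how strongly a defined pair of expression control elements drives gene output in E. coli. It is selected with kanamycin through a Tn5-derived neo (nptII) gene, which is followed by a lambda t0 terminator. A short adjacent match to the Tn5 transposase is most likely leftover flanking sequence rather than a functional part. Replication depends on a p15A origin. The annotation describes this origin as medium copy, whereas the catalogue entry lists the plasmid as high copy, and the record does not resolve the difference. A brief hit to the RSF origin next to p15A is only a fragment.

The payload is a 124 bp synthetic insert combining promoter 14 (P14, apFAB154) with bicistronic design element 20 (BCD20, apFAB698), placed directly upstream of the mRFP1 coding sequence. The automated annotation labels a 30 bp stretch in this region as a trc promoter, which probably reflects sequence similarity of the synthetic promoter to that family rather than a separate element. A BCD is a standardized translation initiation element in which a short leader open reading frame is translationally coupled to the gene of interest, making expression less dependent on the downstream coding sequence. Transcription of mRFP1 ends at tandem rrnB T1 and T7Te terminators, insulating the reporter from the origin. RFP fluorescence serves as the readout. This combination scored 66.03 arbitrary units in a library ranging from 6.14 to 634.54, placing it towards the lower end of the range.
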