Addgene plasmid #47827: pFAB3996
Purpose: BIOFAB RFP reporter plasmid for measuring promoter 14 + BCD20 efficiency.
Depositing lab: Drew Endy. Depositing organization: Stanford University. Publication: Precise and reliable gene expression via standard transcription and translation initiation elements. Mutalik VK, Guimaraes JC, Cambray G, Lam C, Christoffersen MJ, Mai QA, Tran AB, Paull M, Keasling JD, Arkin AP, Endy D. Nat Methods. 2013 Apr;10(4):354-60. doi: 10.1038/nmeth.2404. Epub 2013 Mar 10. PubMed 23474465.
Backbone
  Vector backbone: pFAB1781
  Backbone size w/o insert (bp): 3000
  Vector type: Bacterial Expression, Synthetic Biology
Growth in bacteria
  Bacterial resistance: Kanamycin, 50 μg/mL
  Growth temperature: 37°C
  Growth strain: BW25113
  Copy number: High Copy
Gene/Insert
  Gene/Insert name: promoter 14 and BCD20 (alt name: P14, apFAB154 and BCD20, apFAB698)
  Species: Synthetic
  Insert size (bp): 124
  Promoter: see insert
  Cloning method: Unknown
  Sequencing primers: 5′ Neo-R; 3′ p15A-R
Terms and licenses: Academic/Nonprofit Terms; Industry Terms: Not Available to Industry
Depositor comments: RFP fluorescence (Arbitrary Units, AU) is used to measure the efficiency of the promoter/BCD combination. Promoter/BCD combinations ranged from a low score of 6.14 to a high score of 634.54. The score for this combination was: 66.03
How to cite: pFAB3996 was a gift from Drew Endy (Addgene plasmid # 47827 ; http://n2t.net/addgene:47827 ; RRID:Addgene_47827)
