>Addgene plasmid #47827 | pFAB3996 | addgene partial sequence | sequence record 69915 | Neo-R 5'-GCCCAGTCATAGCCGAATAG-3'
ATCCATCTTGTTCAATCATGCGAAACGATCCTCATCCTGTCTCTTGATCAGATCATGATCCCCTGCGCCA
TCAGATCCTTGGCGGCAAGAAAGCCATCCAGTTTACTTTGCAGGGCTTCCCAACCTTACCAGAGGGCGCC
CCAGCTGGCAATTCCGACGTCGAATTCAAAAGATCTTAAGTAAGTAAGAGTATACGTATATCGGCTAATA
ACGTATTAAGGCGCTTCGGCGCCTTTTTTTATGGGGGTATTTTCATCCCAATCCACACGTCCAACGCACA
GCAAACACCACGTCGACCCTATCAGCTGCGTGCTTTCTATGAGTCGTTGCTGCATAACTTGACAATTAAT
CATCCGGCTCGTATAATGTGTGGAGGGCCCAAGTTCACTTAAAAAGGAGATCAACAATGAAAGCAATTTT
CGTACTGAAACATCTTAATCATGCTGAGGAAAGTTTCTAATGGCGAGTAGCGAAGACGTTATCAAAGAGT
TCATGCGTTTCAAAGTTCGTATGGAAGGTTCCGTTAACGGTCACGAGTTCGAAATCGAAGGTGAAGGTGA
AGGTCGTCCGTACGAAGGTACCCAGACCGCTAAACTGAAAGTTACCAAAGGTGGTCCGCTGCCGTTCGCT
TGGGACATCCTGTCCCCGCAGTTCCAGTACGGTTCCAAAGCTTACGTTAAACACCCGGCTGACATCCCGG
ACTACCTGAAACTGTCCTTCCCGGAAGGTTTCAAATGGGAACGTGTTATGAACTTCGAAGACGGTGGTGT
TGTTACCGTTACCCAGGACTCCTCCCTGCAAGACGGTGAGTTCATCTACAAAGTTAAACTGCGTGGTACC
AACTTCCCGTCCGACGGTCCGGTTATGCAGAAAAAAACCATGGGTTGGGAAGCTTCCACCGAACGTATGT
ACCCGGAA
